Addgene plasmid #105048: pcDNA3.1 human A3C.S61P
Purpose: Overexpression of APOBEC3C S61P mutant in mammalian cell lines
Depositing lab: Carsten Münk. Depositing organization: Universitaetsklinikum Duesseldorf. Publication: Enhancing the Catalytic Deamination Activity of APOBEC3C Is Insufficient to Inhibit Vif-Deficient HIV-1. Jaguva Vasudevan AA, Hofmann H, Willbold D, Haussinger D, Koenig BW, Munk C. J Mol Biol. 2017 Apr 21;429(8):1171-1191. doi: 10.1016/j.jmb.2017.03.015. Epub 2017 Mar 16. PubMed 28315663.
Backbone
  Vector backbone: pcDNA3.1
  Backbone manufacturer: Invitrogen
  Backbone size w/o insert (bp): 5428
  Vector type: Mammalian Expression
  Selectable markers: Neomycin (select with G418)
Growth in bacteria
  Bacterial resistance: Ampicillin, 100 μg/mL
  Growth temperature: 37°C
  Growth strain: DH5alpha
  Copy number: High Copy
Gene/Insert
  Gene/Insert name: APOBEC3C (A3C)
  Species: H. sapiens (human)
  Insert size (bp): 600
  Mutation: serine 61 to proline
  Entrez Gene: APOBEC3C (a.k.a. A3C, APOBEC1L, ARDC2, ARDC4, ARP5, PBI, bK150C2.3)
  Promoter: CMV
  Tag / fusion protein: HA tag (C terminal on insert)
  Cloning method: Restriction Enzyme; 5′ cloning site unknown (unknown if destroyed); 3′ cloning site unknown (unknown if destroyed)
  Sequencing primers: 5′ 5'-CGCAAATGGGCGGTAGGCGTG; 3′ 5'-TAGAAGGCACAGTCGAGG
Terms and licenses: Academic/Nonprofit Terms; Industry Terms: Not Available to Industry
How to cite: pcDNA3.1 human A3C.S61P was a gift from Carsten Münk (Addgene plasmid # 105048 ; http://n2t.net/addgene:105048 ; RRID:Addgene_105048)
