[The description below was written by a language model from this plasmid's Addgene catalogue record and pLannotate feature annotations shown in this document.]
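Description:
pcDNA3.1 human A3C.S61P is a mammalian expression plasmid built on the Invitrogen pcDNA3.1 backbone. It was made to overexpress a point mutant of human APOBEC3C in cultured mammalian cells. The sequenced plasmid is about 6.1 kb. It is maintained in E. coli at high copy through a ColE1/pUC-type origin and selected with ampicillin via the β-lactamase gene and its native promoter. An f1 phage origin is also present, along with small lac promoter/operator remnants that are vector remnants with no evident role in expression. For selection in mammalian cells, an SV40 enhancer/early promoter drives the neomycin phosphotransferase gene, followed by an SV40 polyadenylation signal, which allows G418 selection of stable transfectants.

In the expression cassette, the human cytomegalovirus immediate-early enhancer and promoter come first, then a T7 promoter, then the roughly 600 bp APOBEC3C open reading frame. The bovine growth hormone polyadenylation signal terminates the transcript. The coding sequence carries a serine-to-proline substitution at residue 61 and is fused at its C terminus to an HA epitope. The annotation software matched this tag as a fragment of a 3xHA element, and its short length is consistent with a single HA copy, which can be used for immunoblot or immunoprecipitation detection. The restriction sites used for cloning are not recorded.

APOBEC3C is a single-stranded DNA cytidine deaminase that restricts retroviruses and retroelements by deaminating cytosine to uracil in minus-strand viral DNA, producing G-to-A hypermutation. The associated study examined whether increasing APOBEC3C catalytic activity is enough to inhibit Vif-deficient HIV-1. This suggests the S61P variant was used in structure–function comparisons, although the record does not state the effect of the mutation.
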