Features (pLannotate 1.2.2; 21 found; start..end, strand, type, name):
     28..80      -  misc_feature   bom (fragment): basis of mobility region from pBR322
    235..614     +  enhancer       CMV enhancer: human cytomegalovirus immediate early enhancer
    615..818     +  promoter       CMV promoter: human cytomegalovirus (CMV) immediate early promoter
    814..847     +  LTR            5' LTR (truncated) (fragment): truncated 5' long terminal repeat (LTR) from HIV-1
    863..881     +  promoter       T7 promoter: promoter for bacteriophage T7 RNA polymerase
    993..1562    +  CDS            APOBEC3C: ABC3C_HUMAN - Also known as APOBEC1L, PBI. Experimental evidence at protein level: Swiss-Prot protein existence level 1. DNA deaminase (cytidine deaminase) which acts as an inhibitor of retrovirus replication and retrotransposon mobility via deaminase- dependent and -independent mechanisms. After the penetration of retroviral nucleocapsids into target cells of infection and the initiation of reverse transcription, it can induce the conversion of cytosine to uracil in the minus-sense single-strand viral DNA, leading to G-to-A hypermutations in the subsequent plus-strand viral DNA. The resultant
   1566..1590    +  CDS            3xHA (fragment): three tandem HA epitope tags
   1682..1906    +  polyA_signal   bGH poly(A) signal: bovine growth hormone polyadenylation signal
   1910..1931    +  promoter       SV40 promoter (fragment): SV40 enhancer and early promoter
   1952..2380    +  rep_origin     f1 ori (sequence partly withheld): f1 bacteriophage origin of replication; arrow indicates direction of (+) strand synthesis
   2394..2723    +  promoter       SV40 promoter: SV40 enhancer and early promoter
   2790..3581    +  CDS            neo: KKA2_KLEPN - Also known as kan, nptII. Experimental evidence at protein level: Swiss-Prot protein existence level 1. Resistance to kanamycin, neomycin, paromomycin, ribostamycin, butirosin and gentamicin B. From Klebsiella pneumoniae.
   3605..3763    +  CDS            ble (fragment): BLE_KLEPN - Experimental evidence at protein level: Swiss-Prot protein existence level 1. Binding protein with a strong affinity to the bleomycin family of antibiotics. Binds to CL990; an antimitotic-antibiotic compound. From Klebsiella pneumoniae.
   3758..3879    +  polyA_signal   SV40 poly(A) signal: SV40 polyadenylation signal
   3952..3968    -  protein_bind   lac operator: The lac repressor binds to the lac operator to inhibit transcription in E. coli. This inhibition can be relieved by adding lactose or isopropyl-β-D-thiogalactopyranoside (IPTG). lac repressor encoded by lacI
   3976..4006    -  promoter       lac promoter: promoter for the E. coli lac operon
   4021..4042    -  protein_bind   CAP binding site: CAP binding activates transcription in the presence of cAMP. E. coli catabolite activator protein
   4055..4147    -  CDS            lacI (fragment): lac repressor; lacI; The lac repressor binds to the lac operator to inhibit transcription in E. coli. This inhibition can be relieved by adding lactose or isopropyl-β-D-thiogalactopyranoside (IPTG).
   4329..4917    -  rep_origin     ori: high-copy-number ColE1/pMB1/pBR322/pUC origin of replication
   5088..5948    -  CDS            AmpR: β-lactamase; bla; confers resistance to ampicillin, carbenicillin, and related antibiotics
   5949..6053    -  promoter       AmpR promoter: bla
>Addgene plasmid #105048 | pcDNA3.1 human A3C.S61P | addgene full sequence | sequence record 201193 | Addgene NGS Result
GACGGATCGGGAGATCTCCCGATCCCCTATGGTGCACTCTCAGTACAATCTGCTCTGATGCCGCATAGTT
AAGCCAGTATCTGCTCCCTGCTTGTGTGTTGGAGGTCGCTGAGTAGTGCGCGAGCAAAATTTAAGCTACA
ACAAGGCAAGGCTTGACCGACAATTGCATGAAGAATCTGCTTAGGGTTAGGCGTTTTGCGCTGCTTCGCG
ATGTACGGGCCAGATATACGCGTTGACATTGATTATTGACTAGTTATTAATAGTAATCAATTACGGGGTC
ATTAGTTCATAGCCCATATATGGAGTTCCGCGTTACATAACTTACGGTAAATGGCCCGCCTGGCTGACCG
CCCAACGACCCCCGCCCATTGACGTCAATAATGACGTATGTTCCCATAGTAACGCCAATAGGGACTTTCC
ATTGACGTCAATGGGTGGAGTATTTACGGTAAACTGCCCACTTGGCAGTACATCAAGTGTATCATATGCC
AAGTACGCCCCCTATTGACGTCAATGACGGTAAATGGCCCGCCTGGCATTATGCCCAGTACATGACCTTA
TGGGACTTTCCTACTTGGCAGTACATCTACGTATTAGTCATCGCTATTACCATGGTGATGCGGTTTTGGC
AGTACATCAATGGGCGTGGATAGCGGTTTGACTCACGGGGATTTCCAAGTCTCCACCCCATTGACGTCAA
TGGGAGTTTGTTTTGGCACCAAAATCAACGGGACTTTCCAAAATGTCGTAACAACTCCGCCCCATTGACG
CAAATGGGCGGTAGGCGTGTACGGTGGGAGGTCTATATAAGCAGAGCTCTCTGGCTAACTAGAGAACCCA
CTGCTTACTGGCTTATCGAAATTAATACGACTCACTATAGGGAGACCCAAGCTGGCTAGCGTTTAAACTT
AAGCTTGGTACCGAGCTCGGATCCACTAGTCCAGTGTGGTGGAATTCGCCCTTTAAGCGGAATTCTATCT
AAGAGGCTGAACATGAATCCACAGATCAGAAACCCGATGAAGGCAATGTATCCAGGCACATTCTACTTCC
AATTTAAAAACCTATGGGAAGCCAACGATCGGAACGAAACTTGGCTGTGCTTCACCGTGGAAGGTATAAA
GCGCCGCTCAGTTGTCTCCTGGAAGACGGGCGTCTTCCGAAACCAGGTGGATCCTGAGACCCATTGTCAT
GCAGAAAGGTGCTTCCTCTCTTGGTTCTGCGACGACATACTGTCTCCTAACACAAAGTACCAGGTCACCT
GGTACACATCTTGGAGCCCTTGCCCAGACTGTGCAGGGGAGGTGGCCGAGTTCCTGGCCAGGCACAGCAA
CGTGAATCTCACCATCTTCACCGCCCGCCTCTACTACTTCCAGTATCCATGTTACCAGGAGGGGCTCCGC
AGCCTGAGTCAGGAAGGGGTCGCTGTGGAGATCATGGACTATGAAGATTTTAAATATTGTTGGGAAAACT
TTGTGTACAATGATAATGAGCCATTCAAGCCTTGGAAGGGATTAAAAACCAACTTTCGACTTCTGAAAAG
AAGGCTACGGGAGAGTCTCCAGTATCCATACGATGTTCCAGATTACGCTTGACTCGACTAAGGGCGAATT
CTGCAGATATCCAGCACAGTGGCGGCCGCTCGAGTCTAGAGGGCCCGTTTAAACCCGCTGATCAGCCTCG
ACTGTGCCTTCTAGTTGCCAGCCATCTGTTGTTTGCCCCTCCCCCGTGCCTTCCTTGACCCTGGAAGGTG
CCACTCCCACTGTCCTTTCCTAATAAAATGAGGAAATTGCATCGCATTGTCTGAGTAGGTGTCATTCTAT
TCTGGGGGGTGGGGTGGGGCAGGACAGCAAGGGGGAGGATTGGGAAGACAATAGCAGGCATGCTGGGGAT
GCGGTGGGCTCTATGGCTTCTGAGGCGGAAAGAACCAGCTGGGGCTCTAGGGGGTATCCCC
[124 nt withheld, positions 1952-2075]
C
[91 nt withheld, positions 2077-2167]
A
[49 nt withheld, positions 2169-2217]
CCTTTGACGTTGGAGTCCACGTTCTTT
[37 nt withheld, positions 2245-2281]
ACCCTATCTCGGTCTATTCTTTTGATTTATAAGGGATTTTGCCGATTTCGGCCTATTGGTTAAAAAATGA
GCTGATTTAACAAAAATTTAACGCGAATTAATTCTGTGGAATGTGTGTCAGTTAGGGTGTGGAAAGTCCC
CAGGCTCCCCAGCAGGCAGAAGTATGCAAAGCATGCATCTCAATTAGTCAGCAACCAGGTGTGGAAAGTC
CCCAGGCTCCCCAGCAGGCAGAAGTATGCAAAGCATGCATCTCAATTAGTCAGCAACCATAGTCCCGCCC
CTAACTCCGCCCATCCCGCCCCTAACTCCGCCCAGTTCCGCCCATTCTCCGCCCCATGGCTGACTAATTT
TTTTTATTTATGCAGAGGCCGAGGCCGCCTCTGCCTCTGAGCTATTCCAGAAGTAGTGAGGAGGCTTTTT
TGGAGGCCTAGGCTTTTGCAAAAAGCTCCCGGGAGCTTGTATATCCATTTTCGGATCTGATCAAGAGACA
GGATGAGGATCGTTTCGCATGATTGAACAAGATGGATTGCACGCAGGTTCTCCGGCCGCTTGGGTGGAGA
GGCTATTCGGCTATGACTGGGCACAACAGACAATCGGCTGCTCTGATGCCGCCGTGTTCCGGCTGTCAGC
GCAGGGGCGCCCGGTTCTTTTTGTCAAGACCGACCTGTCCGGTGCCCTGAATGAACTGCAGGACGAGGCA
GCGCGGCTATCGTGGCTGGCCACGACGGGCGTTCCTTGCGCAGCTGTGCTCGACGTTGTCACTGAAGCGG
GAAGGGACTGGCTGCTATTGGGCGAAGTGCCGGGGCAGGATCTCCTGTCATCTCACCTTGCTCCTGCCGA
GAAAGTATCCATCATGGCTGATGCAATGCGGCGGCTGCATACGCTTGATCCGGCTACCTGCCCATTCGAC
CACCAAGCGAAACATCGCATCGAGCGAGCACGTACTCGGATGGAAGCCGGTCTTGTCGATCAGGATGATC
TGGACGAAGAGCATCAGGGGCTCGCGCCAGCCGAACTGTTCGCCAGGCTCAAGGCGCGCATGCCCGACGG
CGAGGATCTCGTCGTGACCCATGGCGATGCCTGCTTGCCGAATATCATGGTGGAAAATGGCCGCTTTTCT
GGATTCATCGACTGTGGCCGGCTGGGTGTGGCGGACCGCTATCAGGACATAGCGTTGGCTACCCGTGATA
TTGCTGAAGAGCTTGGCGGCGAATGGGCTGACCGCTTCCTCGTGCTTTACGGTATCGCCGCTCCCGATTC
GCAGCGCATCGCCTTCTATCGCCTTCTTGACGAGTTCTTCTGAGCGGGACTCTGGGGTTCGAAATGACCG
ACCAAGCGACGCCCAACCTGCCATCACGAGATTTCGATTCCACCGCCGCCTTCTATGAAAGGTTGGGCTT
CGGAATCGTTTTCCGGGACGCCGGCTGGATGATCCTCCAGCGCGGGGATCTCATGCTGGAGTTCTTCGCC
CACCCCAACTTGTTTATTGCAGCTTATAATGGTTACAAATAAAGCAATAGCATCACAAATTTCACAAATA
AAGCATTTTTTTCACTGCATTCTAGTTGTGGTTTGTCCAAACTCATCAATGTATCTTATCATGTCTGTAT
ACCGTCGACCTCTAGCTAGAGCTTGGCGTAATCATGGTCATAGCTGTTTCCTGTGTGAAATTGTTATCCG
CTCACAATTCCACACAACATACGAGCCGGAAGCATAAAGTGTAAAGCCTGGGGTGCCTAATGAGTGAGCT
AACTCACATTAATTGCGTTGCGCTCACTGCCCGCTTTCCAGTCGGGAAACCTGTCGTGCCAGCTGCATTA
ATGAATCGGCCAACGCGCGGGGAGAGGCGGTTTGCGTATTGGGCGCTCTTCCGCTTCCTCGCTCACTGAC
TCGCTGCGCTCGGTCGTTCGGCTGCGGCGAGCGGTATCAGCTCACTCAAAGGCGGTAATACGGTTATCCA
CAGAATCAGGGGATAACGCAGGAAAGAACATGTGAGCAAAAGGCAGCAAAAGGCCAGGAACCGTAAAAAG
GCCGCGTTGCTGGCGTTTTTCCATAGGCTCCGCCCCCCTGACGAGCATCACAAAAATCGACGCTCAAGTC
AGAGGTGGCGAAACCCGACAGGACTATAAAGATACCAGGCGTTTCCCCCTGGAAGCTCCCTCGTGCGCTC
TCCTGTTCCGACCCTGCCGCTTACCGGATACCTGTCCGCCTTTCTCCCTTCGGGAAGCGTGGCGCTTTCT
CATAGCTCACGCTGTAGGTATCTCAGTTCGGTGTAGGTCGTTCGCTCCAAGCTGGGCTGTGTGCACGAAC
CCCCCGTTCAGCCCGACCGCTGCGCCTTATCCGGTAACTATCGTCTTGAGTCCAACCCGGTAAGACACGA
CTTATCGCCACTGGCAGCAGCCACTGGTAACAGGATTAGCAGAGCGAGGTATGTAGGCGGTGCTACAGAG
TTCTTGAAGTGGTGGCCTAACTACGGCTACACTAGAAGAACAGTATTTGGTATCTGCGCTCTGCTGAAGC
CAGTTACCTTCGGAAAAAGAGTTGGTAGCTCTTGATCCGGCAAACAAACCACCGCTGGTAGCGGTGGTTT
TTTTGTTTGCAAGCAGCAGATTACGCGCAGAAAAAAAGGATCTCAAGAAGATCCTTTGATCTTTTCTACG
GGGTCTGACGCTCAGTGGAACGAAAACTCACGTTAAGGGATTTTGGTCATGAGATTATCAAAAAGGATCT
TCACCTAGATCCTTTTAAATTAAAAATGAAGTTTTAAATCAATCTAAAGTATATATGAGTAAACTTGGTC
TGACAGTTACCAATGCTTAATCAGTGAGGCACCTATCTCAGCGATCTGTCTATTTCGTTCATCCATAGTT
GCCTGACTCCCCGTCGTGTAGATAACTACGATACGGGAGGGCTTACCATCTGGCCCCAGTGCTGCAATGA
TACCGCGAGACCCACGCTCACCGGCTCCAGATTTATCAGCAATAAACCAGCCAGCCGGAAGGGCCGAGCG
CAGAAGTGGTCCTGCAACTTTATCCGCCTCCATCCAGTCTATTAATTGTTGCCGGGAAGCTAGAGTAAGT
AGTTCGCCAGTTAATAGTTTGCGCAACGTTGTTGCCATTGCTACAGGCATCGTGGTGTCACGCTCGTCGT
TTGGTATGGCTTCATTCAGCTCCGGTTCCCAACGATCAAGGCGAGTTACATGATCCCCCATGTTGTGCAA
AAAAGCGGTTAGCTCCTTCGGTCCTCCGATCGTTGTCAGAAGTAAGTTGGCCGCAGTGTTATCACTCATG
GTTATGGCAGCACTGCATAATTCTCTTACTGTCATGCCATCCGTAAGATGCTTTTCTGTGACTGGTGAGT
ACTCAACCAAGTCATTCTGAGAATAGTGTATGCGGCGACCGAGTTGCTCTTGCCCGGCGTCAATACGGGA
TAATACCGCGCCACATAGCAGAACTTTAAAAGTGCTCATCATTGGAAAACGTTCTTCGGGGCGAAAACTC
TCAAGGATCTTACCGCTGTTGAGATCCAGTTCGATGTAACCCACTCGTGCACCCAACTGATCTTCAGCAT
CTTTTACTTTCACCAGCGTTTCTGGGTGAGCAAAAACAGGAAGGCAAAATGCCGCAAAAAAGGGAATAAG
GGCGACACGGAAATGTTGAATACTCATACTCTTCCTTTTTCAATATTATTGAAGCATTTATCAGGGTTAT
TGTCTCATGAGCGGATACATATTTGAATGTATTTAGAAAAATAAACAAATAGGGGTTCCGCGCACATTTC
CCCGAAAAGTGCCACCTGACGTC
