>Addgene plasmid #105048 | pcDNA3.1 human A3C.S61P | depositor partial sequence | sequence record 199190 | A3C.S61P
ATGAATCCACAGATCAGAAACCCGATGAAGGCAATGTATCCAGGCACATTCTACTTCCAATTTAAAAACC
TATGGGAAGCCAACGATCGGAACGAAACTTGGCTGTGCTTCACCGTGGAAGGTATAAAGCGCCGCTCAGT
TGTCTCCTGGAAGACGGGCGTCTTCCGAAACCAGGTGGATCCTGAGACCCATTGTCATGCAGAAAGGTGC
TTCCTCTCTTGGTTCTGCGACGACATACTGTCTCCTAACACAAAGTACCAGGTCACCTGGTACACATCTT
GGAGCCCTTGCCCAGACTGTGCAGGGGAGGTGGCCGAGTTCCTGGCCAGGCACAGCAACGTGAATCTCAC
CATCTTCACCGCCCGCCTCTACTACTTCCAGTATCCATGTTACCAGGAGGGGCTCCGCAGCCTGAGTCAG
GAAGGGGTCGCTGTGGAGATCATGGACTATGAAGATTTTAAATATTGTTGGGAAAACTTTGTGTACAATG
ATAATGAGCCATTCAAGCCTTGGAAGGGATTAAAAACCAACTTTCGACTTCTGAAAAGAAGGCTACGGGA
GAGTCTCCAG
